Addgene plasmid #90050: LLhT-pHG165a V52A
Purpose: Constitutive expression of a chimeric LacI:TreR transcription repressor
Depositing lab: Liskin Swint-Kruse. Depositing organization: University of Kansas Medical Center. Publication: Novel insights from hybrid LacI/GalR proteins: family-wide functional attributes and biologically significant variation in transcription repression. Meinhardt S, Manley MW Jr, Becker NA, Hessman JA, Maher LJ 3rd, Swint-Kruse L. Nucleic Acids Res. 2012 Nov;40(21):11139-54. doi: 10.1093/nar/gks806. Epub 2012 Sep 10. PubMed 22965134.
Backbone
  Vector backbone: pHG165a
  Backbone manufacturer: PMID: 3012611 with lacO1 binding site of pHG165 disabled by mutation
  Vector type: Bacterial Expression
Growth in bacteria
  Bacterial resistance: Ampicillin, 100 μg/mL
  Growth temperature: 37°C
  Growth strain: DH5alpha
  Copy number: Low Copy
Gene/Insert
  Gene/Insert name: LLhT/V52A
  Species: Synthetic
  Mutation: V52A
  Promoter: Iq
  Cloning method: Ligation Independent Cloning
Terms and licenses: Academic/Nonprofit Terms; Industry Terms: Not Available to Industry
Depositor comments: E. coli LacI DNA binding domain, LacI linker region, and E. coli TreR regulatory domain . The start codon of these genes is GTG, which is an alternative MET start codon in E. coli.
How to cite: LLhT-pHG165a V52A was a gift from Liskin Swint-Kruse (Addgene plasmid # 90050 ; http://n2t.net/addgene:90050 ; RRID:Addgene_90050)
