[The description below was written by a language model from this plasmid's Addgene catalogue record and pLannotate feature annotations shown in this document.]
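Description:
LLhT-pHG165a V52A is a low-copy bacterial expression plasmid that constitutively produces a synthetic chimeric transcription repressor in E. coli. The backbone, pHG165a, is a derivative of pHG165 in which the plasmid's own lacO1 operator has been disabled by mutation, presumably so that the expressed repressor is not titrated by a binding site on its own vector. The feature table shows a ColE1/pMB1-type origin together with the pBR322 bom region and the rop gene. Rop keeps copy number down, which fits the catalogue's low-copy designation even though the automated annotation labels the origin as high-copy. Selection is by ampicillin through the bla gene under its native promoter. Remnants of the lac region are also annotated: a CAP binding site, the lac promoter, lacZ/lacZα fragments and a short lacI fragment spanning the numbering origin.

The insert, LLhT, joins the E. coli LacI DNA-binding domain and the LacI linker region to the regulatory domain of the E. coli trehalose repressor TreR. This variant carries a V52A substitution. Transcription is driven by the lacIq promoter, a mutant lacI promoter with a single base change that raises expression roughly tenfold, and the depositor notes that translation starts from an alternative GTG codon. The automated annotation labels the whole open reading frame downstream of lacIq as treR and does not separately mark the LacI-derived N-terminal portion.

The design should give a repressor that recognises lac operator DNA while its regulation comes from the TreR domain, which is annotated as binding trehalose and trehalose-6-phosphate. The associated publication is a study of hybrid LacI/GalR-family proteins, and the plasmid is suited to comparing transcription repression among such hybrids and their variants.
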