Features (pLannotate 1.2.2; 13 found; start..end, strand, type, name):
     95..116     +  protein_bind   CAP binding site: CAP binding activates transcription in the presence of cAMP. E. coli catabolite activator protein
    131..161     +  promoter       lac promoter: promoter for the E. coli lac operon
    250..327     +  promoter       lacIq promoter: lacI (mutant); In the lacIq allele, a single base change in the promoter boosts expression of the lacI gene about 10-fold.
    340..1269    +  CDS            treR: TRER_ECOLI - Experimental evidence at protein level: Swiss-Prot protein existence level 1. Repressor of the treBC operon. It is able to bind trehalose- 6-phosphate and trehalose. From Escherichia coli (strain K12).
   1276..1478    +  CDS            lacZ (fragment): β-galactosidase; lacZ
   1518..1672    +  CDS            lacZα (fragment): LacZα fragment of β-galactosidase; lacZ fragment
   1789..1893    +  promoter       AmpR promoter: bla
   1894..2754    +  CDS            AmpR: β-lactamase; bla; confers resistance to ampicillin, carbenicillin, and related antibiotics
   2925..3513    +  rep_origin     ori: high-copy-number ColE1/pMB1/pBR322/pUC origin of replication
   3699..3839    -  misc_feature   bom: basis of mobility region from pBR322
   3941..4132    -  CDS            rop: Rop protein, which maintains plasmids at low copy number; rop
   4149..4529    +  CDS            YPB1_ECOLX: Protein predicted: Swiss-Prot protein existence level 4. From Escherichia coli.
   4631..82      +  CDS            lacI (fragment) (across the origin): lac repressor; lacI; The lac repressor binds to the lac operator to inhibit transcription in E. coli. This inhibition can be relieved by adding lactose or isopropyl-β-D-thiogalactopyranoside (IPTG).
>Addgene plasmid #90050 | LLhT-pHG165a V52A | addgene full sequence | sequence record 178291 | Addgene NGS Result
GCAAACCGCCTCTCCCCGCGCGTTGGCCGATTCATTAATGCAGCTGGCACGACAGGTTTCCCGACTGGAA
AGCGGGCAGTGAGCGCAACGCAATTAATGTGAGTTAGCTCACTCATTAGGCACCCCAGGCTTTACACTTT
ATGCTTCCGGCTCGTATGTTGTGTGGCGTGGTACTCATAACAATTTGTGTGGCGTGGTACTCATAACAAT
TTCACACAGGAAACAGCTATGACCATGATTACGAATTCCGACACCATCGAATGGTGCAAAACCTTTCGCG
GTATGGCATGATAGCGCCCGGAAGAGAGTCAATTCAGGGTGGTGAATGTGAAACCAGTAACGTTATACGA
TGTCGCAGAGTATGCCGGTGTCTCTTATCAGACCGTTTCCCGCGTGGTGAACCAGGCCAGCCACGTTTCT
GCGAAAACGCGGGAAAAAGTGGAAGCGGCGATGGCGGAGCTCAATTACATTCCCAACCGCGCCGCACAAC
AACTGGCGGGCAAACAGAGCAAAGTGGTCGCCATCATTGTTACCCGTCTGGATTCGTTGTCAGAAAATCT
CGCCGTTCAAACCATGCTGCCAGCGTTCTATGAACAAGGTTACGACCCAATCATGATGGAAAGTCAGTTT
TCCCCGCAATTAGTTGCCGAACATTTGGGAGTGCTGAAACGGCGTAATATCGACGGCGTAGTGCTGTTCG
GTTTTACTGGCATAACAGAAGAAATGTTAGCCCACTGGCAGTCATCGCTGGTTCTGCTGGCGCGTGACGC
AAAAGGCTTTGCTTCGGTCTGTTATGACGACGAAGGGGCAATCAAAATCCTGATGCAACGGCTGTATGAC
CAGGGGCATCGTAATATCAGTTATCTCGGCGTGCCGCACAGTGACGTGACAACCGGTAAGCGACGTCACG
AAGCCTACCTGGCGTTCTGCAAAGCGCATAAACTGCATCCCGTTGCCGCCCTGCCAGGGCTTGCTATGAA
GCAAGGCTATGAGAACGTTGCAAAAGTGATTACGCCTGAAACTACCGCCTTACTGTGCGCAACCGACACG
CTGGCACTTGGCGCAAGTAAATACCTGCAAGAGCAACGCATCGACACCTTGCAACTGGCGAGCGTCGGTA
ATACGCCGTTAATGAAATTCCTCCATCCGGAGATCGTAACCGTAGATCCCGGTTACGCCGAAGCTGGACG
CCAGGCGGCTTGCCAGTTGATCGCGCAGGTAACCGGGCGCAGCGAACCGCAACAAATCATCATCCCCGCC
ACCCTGTCCTGATGACCTGAGGCCGATACTGTCGTCGTCCCCTCAAACTGGCAGATGCACGGTTACGATG
CGCCCATCTACACCAACGTGACCTATCCCATTAGGTCAATCCGCCGTTTGTTCCCACGGAGAATCCGACG
GGTTGTTACTCGCTCACATTTAATGTTGATGAAAGCTGGCTACAGGAAGGCCAGACGCGAATTATTTTTG
ATGGCGTTGGAATTCCCGGGGATCCGTCGACCTGCAGCCAAGCTTGGCACTGGCCGTCGTTTTACAACGT
CGTGACTGGGAAAACCCTGGCGTTACCCAACTTAATCGCCTTGCAGCACATCCCCCTTTCGCCAGCTGGC
GTAATAGCGAAGAGGCCCGCACCGATCGCCCTTCCCAACAGTTGCGCAGCCTGAATGGCGAATGCCGTTA
ACGGATTCTTGAAGACGAAAGGGCCTCGTGATACGCCTATTTTTATAGGTTAATGTCATGATAATAATGG
TTTCTTAGACGTCAGGTGGCACTTTTCGGGGAAATGTGCGCGGAACCCCTATTTGTTTATTTTTCTAAAT
ACATTCAAATATGTATCCGCTCATGAGACAATAACCCTGATAAATGCTTCAATAATATTGAAAAAGGAAG
AGTATGAGTATTCAACATTTCCGTGTCGCCCTTATTCCCTTTTTTGCGGCATTTTGCCTTCCTGTTTTTG
CTCACCCAGAAACGCTGGTGAAAGTAAAAGATGCTGAAGATCAGTTGGGTGCACGAGTGGGTTACATCGA
ACTGGATCTCAACAGCGGTAAGATCCTTGAGAGTTTTCGCCCCGAAGAACGTTTTCCAATGATGAGCACT
TTTAAAGTTCTGCTATGTGGCGCGGTATTATCCCGTATTGACGCCGGGCAAGAGCAACTCGGTCGCCGCA
TACACTATTCTCAGAATGACTTGGTTGAGTACTCACCAGTCACAGAAAAGCATCTTACGGATGGCATGAC
AGTAAGAGAATTATGCAGTGCTGCCATAACCATGAGTGATAACACTGCGGCCAACTTACTTCTGACAACG
ATCGGAGGACCGAAGGAGCTAACCGCTTTTTTGCACAACATGGGGGATCATGTAACTCGCCTTGATCGTT
GGGAACCGGAGCTGAATGAAGCCATACCAAACGACGAGCGTGACACCACGATGCCTGTAGCAATGGCAAC
AACGTTGCGCAAACTATTAACTGGCGAACTACTTACTCTAGCTTCCCGGCAACAATTAATAGACTGGATG
GAGGCGGATAAAGTTGCAGGACCACTTCTGCGCTCGGCCCTTCCGGCTGGCTGGTTTATTGCTGATAAAT
CTGGAGCCGGTGAGCGTGGGTCTCGCGGTATCATTGCAGCACTGGGGCCAGATGGTAAGCCCTCCCGTAT
CGTAGTTATCTACACGACGGGGAGTCAGGCAACTATGGATGAACGAAATAGACAGATCGCTGAGATAGGT
GCCTCACTGATTAAGCATTGGTAACTGTCAGACCAAGTTTACTCATATATACTTTAGATTGATTTAAAAC
TTCATTTTTAATTTAAAAGGATCTAGGTGAAGATCCTTTTTGATAATCTCATGACCAAAATCCCTTAACG
TGAGTTTTCGTTCCACTGAGCGTCAGACCCCGTAGAAAAGATCAAAGGATCTTCTTGAGATCCTTTTTTT
CTGCGCGTAATCTGCTGCTTGCAAACAAAAAAACCACCGCTACCAGCGGTGGTTTGTTTGCCGGATCAAG
AGCTACCAACTCTTTTTCCGAAGGTAACTGGCTTCAGCAGAGCGCAGATACCAAATACTGTCCTTCTAGT
GTAGCCGTAGTTAGGCCACCACTTCAAGAACTCTGTAGCACCGCCTACATACCTCGCTCTGCTAATCCTG
TTACCAGTGGCTGCTGCCAGTGGCGATAAGTCGTGTCTTACCGGGTTGGACTCAAGACGATAGTTACCGG
ATAAGGCGCAGCGGTCGGGCTGAACGGGGGGTTCGTGCACACAGCCCAGCTTGGAGCGAACGACCTACAC
CGAACTGAGATACCTACAGCGTGAGCTATGAGAAAGCGCCACGCTTCCCGAAGGGAGAAAGGCGGACAGG
TATCCGGTAAGCGGCAGGGTCGGAACAGGAGAGCGCACGAGGGAGCTTCCAGGGGGAAACGCCTGGTATC
TTTATAGTCCTGTCGGGTTTCGCCACCTCTGACTTGAGCGTCGATTTTTGTGATGCTCGTCAGGGGGGCG
GAGCCTATGGAAAAACGCCAGCAACGCGGCCTTTTTACGGTTCCTGGCCTTTTGCTGGCCTTTTGCTCAC
ATGTTCTTTCCTGCGTTATCCCCTGATTCTGTGGATAACCGTATTACCGCCTTTGAGTGAGCTGATACCG
CTCGCCGCAGCCGAACGACCGAGCGCAGCGAGTCAGTGAGCGAGGAAGCGGAAGAGCGCCTGATGCGGTA
TTTTCTCCTTACGCATCTGTGCGGTATTTCACACCGCATATGGTGCACTCTCAGTACAATCTGCTCTGAT
GCCGCATAGTTAAGCCAGTATACACTCCGCTATCGCTACGTGACTGGGTCATGGCTGCGCCCCGACACCC
GCCAACACCCGCTGACGCGCCCTGACGGGCTTGTCTGCTCCCGGCATCCGCTTACAGACAAGCTGTGACC
GTCTCCGGGAGCTGCATGTGTCAGAGGTTTTCACCGTCATCACCGAAACGCGCGAGGCAGCTGCGGTAAA
GCTCATCAGCGTGGTCGTGAAGCGATTCACAGATGTCTGCCTGTTCATCCGCGTCCAGCTCGTTGAGTTT
CTCCAGAAGCGTTAATGTCTGGCTTCTGATAAAGCGGGCCATGTTAAGGGCGGTTTTTTCCTGTTTGGTC
ACTGATGCCTCCGTGTAAGGGGGATTTCTGTTCATGGGGGTAATGATACCGATGAAACGAGAGAGGATGC
TCACGATACGGGTTACTGATGATGAACATGCCCGGTTACTGGAACGTTGTGAGGGTAAACAACTGGCGGT
ATGGATGCGGCGGGACCAGAGAAAAATCACTCAGGGTCAATGCCAGCGCTTCGTTAATACAGATGTAGGT
GTTCCACAGGGTAGCCAGCAGCATCCTGCGATGCAGATCCGGAACATAATGGTGCAGGGCGCTGACTTCC
GCGTTTCCAGACTTTACGAAACACGGAAACCGAAGACCATTCATGTTGTTGCTCAGGTCGCAGACGTTTT
GCAGCAGCAGTCGCTTCACGTTCGCTCGCGTATCGGTGATTCATTCTGCTAACCAGTAAGGCAACCCCGC
CAGCCTAGCCGGGTCCTCAACGACAGGAGCACGATCATGCGCACCCGTGGCCAGGACCCAACGCTGCCCG
CCGTTAACGGCCAATAC
